Addgene plasmid #49064: pcDNA3.1 Flag YFP hNKCC1 HA-ECL3 (NT933)
Purpose: Expresses human NKCC1 mutant with HA tag inserted into extracellular loop #3 and N-terminal 3xFLAG-YFP tag in mammalian cells. cDNA is synthetic, containing convenient restriction sites.
Depositing lab: Biff Forbush. Depositing organization: Yale University. Publication: Functional Expression of Human NKCC1 from a Synthetic Cassette-Based cDNA: Introduction of Extracellular Epitope Tags and Removal of Cysteines. Somasekharan S, Monette MY, Forbush B. PLoS One. 2013 Dec 5;8(12):e82060. doi: 10.1371/journal.pone.0082060. PubMed 24339991.
Backbone
  Vector backbone: pcDNA3.1 neo
  Backbone manufacturer: Life Technologies
  Backbone size w/o insert (bp): 5316
  Vector type: Mammalian Expression
  Selectable markers: Neomycin (select with G418)
Growth in bacteria
  Bacterial resistance: Ampicillin, 100 μg/mL
  Growth temperature: 37°C
  Growth strain: DH5alpha
  Copy number: High Copy
Gene/Insert
  Gene/Insert name: human NKCC1 (synthetic) (alt names: Slc12A2 (synthetic); Na-K-Cl cotransporter)
  Species: H. sapiens (human), Synthetic
  Insert size (bp): 4536
  Mutation: 2xHA epitope in ECL3 inserted at aa460 in hNKCC1 in NT17
  Entrez Gene: SLC12A2 (a.k.a. BSC, BSC-2, BSC2, CCC1, KILQS, NKCC1, PPP1R141)
  Promoter: CMV
  Tag / fusion protein: 3x Flag (N terminal on insert); mVenus (N terminal on insert)
  Cloning method: Restriction Enzyme; 5′ cloning site NheI (not destroyed); 3′ cloning site PmeI (not destroyed)
  Sequencing primers: 5′ CMV-F; 3′ BGH-rev
Terms and licenses: Academic/Nonprofit Terms; Industry Terms: Not Available to Industry
Depositor comments: Plasmid constructed from pcDNA3.1 Flag YFP hNKCC1 WT (NT17). See Addgene plasmid# 49085 (http://www.addgene.org/49085/) for plasmid map of wild-type construct.
How to cite: pcDNA3.1 Flag YFP hNKCC1 HA-ECL3 (NT933) was a gift from Biff Forbush (Addgene plasmid # 49064 ; http://n2t.net/addgene:49064 ; RRID:Addgene_49064)
