[The description below was written by a language model from this plasmid's Addgene catalogue record and pLannotate feature annotations shown in this document.]
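Description:
pcDNA3.1 Flag YFP hNKCC1 HA-ECL3 (NT933) is a mammalian expression plasmid built on the pcDNA3.1 neo backbone, about 9.85 kb in the deposited full sequence. It is maintained in E. coli as a high-copy plasmid through a ColE1/pUC-type origin and an ampicillin resistance gene, and it also carries an f1 origin. For selection in mammalian cells, an SV40 early promoter drives the neomycin phosphotransferase gene, terminated by an SV40 polyadenylation signal, allowing G418 selection of stable transfectants. Short annotated fragments (ble, lacI, bom, an HIV-1 LTR-like stretch next to the CMV promoter) appear to be backbone remnants or partial annotation matches rather than functional elements.

The payload is a single fusion open reading frame transcribed from the CMV enhancer/promoter and terminated by the bovine growth hormone polyadenylation signal; a T7 promoter lies just upstream of the coding region. The frame begins with a 3xFLAG epitope, followed by a yellow fluorescent protein, and then human NKCC1 (SLC12A2), the Na-K-Cl cotransporter that carries out electroneutral ion transport and contributes to cell volume and ionic balance. The catalogue entry names the fluorescent protein as mVenus/YFP, whereas the automated annotation matched it to mCitrine, a closely related variant. The NKCC1 cDNA is synthetic, designed with convenient restriction sites in a cassette-like format, and this derivative of the wild-type NT17 construct carries a 2xHA epitope inserted at residue 460 in the third extracellular loop; the feature table does not annotate the HA tag separately. The insert sits between NheI and PmeI sites. The tags allow fluorescence tracking, FLAG-based detection or purification, and antibody access to an extracellular epitope, useful for assessing surface-expressed transporter.
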