Features (pLannotate 1.2.2; 22 found; start..end, strand, type, name):
     31..96      +  CDS            3xFLAG: three tandem FLAG® epitope tags, followed by an enterokinase cleavage site
    109..822     +  CDS            mCitrine: mCitrine is a basic (constitutively fluorescent) yellow fluorescent protein published in 2001, derived from Aequorea victoria.
    829..4521    +  CDS            SLC12A2: S12A2_HUMAN - Also known as NKCC1. Experimental evidence at protein level: Swiss-Prot protein existence level 1. Cation-chloride cotransporter which mediates the electroneutral transport of chloride, potassium and/or sodium ions across the membrane. Plays a vital role in the regulation of ionic balance and cell volume. From Homo sapiens (Human).
   4558..4782    +  polyA_signal   bGH poly(A) signal: bovine growth hormone polyadenylation signal
   4786..4807    +  promoter       SV40 promoter (fragment): SV40 enhancer and early promoter
   4828..5256    +  rep_origin     f1 ori (sequence partly withheld): f1 bacteriophage origin of replication; arrow indicates direction of (+) strand synthesis
   5270..5599    +  promoter       SV40 promoter: SV40 enhancer and early promoter
   5666..6457    +  CDS            neo: KKA2_KLEPN - Also known as kan, nptII. Experimental evidence at protein level: Swiss-Prot protein existence level 1. Resistance to kanamycin, neomycin, paromomycin, ribostamycin, butirosin and gentamicin B. From Klebsiella pneumoniae.
   6481..6639    +  CDS            ble (fragment): BLE_KLEPN - Experimental evidence at protein level: Swiss-Prot protein existence level 1. Binding protein with a strong affinity to the bleomycin family of antibiotics. Binds to CL990; an antimitotic-antibiotic compound. From Klebsiella pneumoniae.
   6634..6755    +  polyA_signal   SV40 poly(A) signal: SV40 polyadenylation signal
   6828..6844    -  protein_bind   lac operator: The lac repressor binds to the lac operator to inhibit transcription in E. coli. This inhibition can be relieved by adding lactose or isopropyl-β-D-thiogalactopyranoside (IPTG). lac repressor encoded by lacI
   6852..6882    -  promoter       lac promoter: promoter for the E. coli lac operon
   6897..6918    -  protein_bind   CAP binding site: CAP binding activates transcription in the presence of cAMP. E. coli catabolite activator protein
   6931..7023    -  CDS            lacI (fragment): lac repressor; lacI; The lac repressor binds to the lac operator to inhibit transcription in E. coli. This inhibition can be relieved by adding lactose or isopropyl-β-D-thiogalactopyranoside (IPTG).
   7206..7791    -  rep_origin     ori: high-copy-number ColE1/pMB1/pBR322/pUC origin of replication
   7962..8822    -  CDS            AmpR: β-lactamase; bla; confers resistance to ampicillin, carbenicillin, and related antibiotics
   8823..8927    -  promoter       AmpR promoter: bla
   8986..9038    -  misc_feature   bom (fragment): basis of mobility region from pBR322
   9193..9572    +  enhancer       CMV enhancer: human cytomegalovirus immediate early enhancer
   9573..9776    +  promoter       CMV promoter: human cytomegalovirus (CMV) immediate early promoter
   9772..9805    +  LTR            5' LTR (truncated) (fragment): truncated 5' long terminal repeat (LTR) from HIV-1
   9821..9839    +  promoter       T7 promoter: promoter for bacteriophage T7 RNA polymerase
>Addgene plasmid #49064 | pcDNA3.1 Flag YFP hNKCC1 HA-ECL3 (NT933) | depositor full sequence | sequence record 72188 | NT933
GCTAGCCCGGGCACGGCCGCCACCATGGGAGACTACAAAGACCATGACGGTGATTATAAAGATCACGACA
TCGACTACAAGGATGACGATGACAAGGGTGACCCTACCGTCAGCAAGGGCGAGGAGCTGTTCACCGGGGT
GGTGCCCATCCTGGTCGAGCTGGACGGCGACGTAAACGGCCACAAGTTCAGCGTGTCCGGCGAGGGCGAG
GGCGATGCCACCTACGGCAAGCTGACCCTGAAGTTCATCTGCACCACCGGCAAGCTGCCCGTGCCCTGGC
CCACCCTCGTGACCACCTTCGGCTACGGCCTGATGTGCTTCGCCCGCTACCCCGACCACATGAAGCAGCA
CGACTTCTTCAAGTCCGCCATGCCCGAAGGCTACGTCCAGGAGCGCACCATCTTCTTCAAGGACGACGGC
AACTACAAGACCCGCGCCGAGGTGAAGTTCGAGGGCGACACCCTGGTGAACCGCATCGAGCTGAAGGGCA
TCGACTTCAAGGAGGACGGCAACATCCTAGGGCACAAGCTGGAGTACAACTACAACAGCCACAACGTTTA
TATCATGGCCGACAAGCAGAAGAACGGCATCAAGGTGAACTTCAAGATCCGCCACAACATCGAGGACGGC
AGCGTGCAGCTCGCCGACCACTACCAGCAGAACACCCCCATCGGCGACGGCCCCGTGCTGCTGCCCGACA
ACCACTACCTGAGCTACCAGTCCAAACTGAGCAAAGACCCCAACGAGAAGCGCGATCACATGGTCCTGCT
GGAGTTCGTGACCGCCGCCGGGATCACTCTCGGCATGGACGAGCTCTACAAGGGTGACCTGGAGCCGAGG
CCCACGGCTCCTAGCTCCGGCGCGCCAGGCCTCGCCGGAGTCGGCGAAACGCCGAGCGCCGCTGCGCTGG
CCGCAGCCAGGGTGGAACTGCCCGGAACCGCTGTGCCCTCGGTGCCGGAGGATGCTGCGCCCGCGAGCCG
GGACGGGGGCGGGGTCCGCGATGAGGGACCAGCCGCCGCCGGTGACGGCCTGGGCAGACCCTTGGGGCCT
ACCCCGAGCCAGAGCCGTTTCCAGGTGGACCTCGTTTCCGAGAACGCAGGGCGGGCTGCTGCTGCGGCGG
CGGCGGCTGCTGCGGCCGCCGCCGCTGCTGGTGCCGGGGCGGGGGCCAAGCAGACTCCTGCCGACGGGGA
AGCCAGCGGCGAGAGCGAGCCAGCTAAAGGCAGCGAGGAAGCCAAAGGCCGCTTCCGCGTTAACTTCGTA
GATCCTGCTGCCAGCTCGTCCGCAGAAGATAGCCTGTCAGATGCCGCCGGGGTCGGAGTCGATGGACCCA
ACGTGAGCTTCCAGAACGGCGGGGACACGGTACTGAGCGAGGGCAGCAGCCTCCATTCCGGTGGCGGCGG
CGGCTCCGGCCACCACCAGCACTACTATTATGATACCCACACCAACACCTACTATCTGCGCACCTTCGGC
CACAACACAATGGACGCGGTACCCAGGATCGACCACTACCGGCACACAGCCGCGCAGCTCGGCGAGAAGC
TGCTCCGGCCTAGCCTGGCCGAGCTGCATGACGAGCTGGAAAAGGAACCTTTTGAGGATGGCTTTGCAAA
TGGGGAAGAAAGCACTCCAACACGTGATGCTGTGGTCACGTACACGGCCGAAAGTAAAGGAGTCGTGAAG
TTTGGCTGGATCAAGGGTGTACTAGTACGTTGTATGTTAAACATTTGGGGTGTGATGCTTTTCATTCGTC
TCTCATGGATTGTGGGACAAGCTGGAATTGGTCTATCAGTCCTTGTAATAATGATGGCTACTGTTGTGAC
AACTATCACAGGATTGTCCACTAGCGCCATCGCAACTAATGGATTTGTAAGGGGAGGCGGCGCATATTAT
TTAATATCTAGAAGTCTAGGGCCTGAATTTGGTGGTGCCATTGGTCTAATCTTCGCCTTTGCCAACGCTG
TTGCTGTTGCTATGTATGTGGTTGGATTTGCAGAAACCGTGGTGGAGTTGCTGAAAGAACATTCCATTCT
TATGATAGATGAAATCAATGACATCCGGATTATTGGAGCCATTACAGTCGTGATTCTTTTAGGTATCTCA
GTAGCCGGTATGGAGTGGGAAGCAAAAGCTCAGATTGTTCTTTTGGTGATCCTACTTCTTGCTATTGGTG
ATTTCGTCATAGGAACATTTATCCCACTCGAGAGCTACCCTTACGATGTCCCTGACTACGCCGGCTACCC
ATACGACGTGCCAGACTACGCTAAGAAGCCAAAAGGGTTTTTTGGCTATAAATCTGAAATCTTTAATGAG
AACTTTGGCCCCGATTTTCGAGAAGAAGAAACTTTCTTTTCTGTATTTGCCATCTTTTTTCCTGCTGCAA
CTGGAATTCTGGCTGGCGCAAATATCTCAGGTGATCTTGCAGATCCTCAGTCAGCCATACCCAAAGGAAC
ACTCCTAGCCATTTTAATTACTACATTGGTTTATGTAGGAATTGCCGTGTCTGTAGGTTCTTGTGTCGTA
CGCGATGCCACTGGTAATGTTAATGACACTATCGTAACAGAGCTAACAAACTGTACTAGCGCAGCCTGCA
AATTAAACTTTGATTTTTCATCTTGTGAATCCAGTCCTTGTAGCTACGGCCTAATGAACAACTTTCAGGT
AATGAGTATGGTGTCAGGATTTACACCACTAATTTCCGCGGGCATATTCTCTGCCACTCTTTCTAGCGCA
TTAGCATCCCTAGTGAGTGCTCCCAAGATATTTCAGGCCCTATGTAAAGACAACATCTACCCCGCTTTCC
AGATGTTTGCTAAAGGTTATGGGAAAAATAATGAGCCATTACGTGGCTACATCTTAACATTCTTAATTGC
ACTTGGATTCATCTTAATTGCCGAACTGAATGTTATTGCACCAATTATCTCAAACTTCTTCCTTGCCAGC
TATGCCCTCATCAATTTTTCAGTATTCCATGCTTCACTGGCAAAAAGCCCAGGATGGCGACCGGCATTTA
AATACTACAATATGTGGATCTCACTTCTTGGAGCAATTCTTTGTTGCATAGTAATGTTCGTCATTAACTG
GTGGGCTGCTTTGCTAACCTACGTGATAGTCCTTGGGCTGTATATTTATGTTACCTACAAAAAACCCGAT
GTGAATTGGGGATCCTCTACACAAGCCCTGACTTACCTCAATGCCCTGCAACATAGTATTAGGCTTTCTG
GCGTGGAGGACCATGTGAAAAACTTTAGGCCACAGTGTCTTGTTATGACAGGAGCGCCAAACTCACGGCC
GGCCTTACTTCATCTTGTTCACGATTTCACAAAAAATGTTGGTTTGATGATCTGTGGACACGTACACATG
GGACCACGCAGACAAGCCATGAAAGAAATGTCCATCGACCAAGCCAAATATCAGCGCTGGCTTATTAAGA
ACAAAATGAAGGCTTTTTATGCACCAGTACATGCAGATGACCTCAGAGAAGGGGCCCAATACTTGATGCA
GGCTGCTGGCCTGGGCCGTATGAAGCCAAACACACTAGTCCTTGGATTTAAGAAAGATTGGTTGCAAGCA
GATATGAGGGATGTGGATATGTACATAAACTTATTTCACGATGCTTTTGACATACAATATGGCGTAGTGG
TTATTCGCCTAAAAGAAGGTCTGGATATTAGTCACCTGCAGGGACAAGAAGAATTATTGTCATCACAAGA
GAAATCTCCTGGCACCAAGGATGTCGTAGTAAGTGTGGAATATAGTAAAAAGTCCGATTTAGATACTTCG
AAACCCCTCAGTGAAAAACCAATTACCCATAAAGTCGAGGAAGAAGATGGCAAGACTGCAACTCAACCAC
TGTTGAAAAAAGAATCCAAAGGCCCTATTGTGCCTTTGAATGTAGCTGACCAAAAGCTTCTTGAAGCTAG
TACACAGTTTCAGAAAAAACAAGGAAAGAATACTATTGATGTCTGGTGGCTTTTTGATGACGGAGGTCTG
ACCTTATTGATACCTTACCTTCTGACGACCAAGAAAAAATGGAAAGACTGTAAGATCAGAGTATTCATTG
GTGGAAAGATAAACAGAATAGACCATGACCGGAGAGCGATGGCTACTTTACTGAGCAAGTTCAGAATCGA
TTTTTCTGACATCATGGTTCTAGGAGACATCAATACCAAACCAAAGAAAGAAAACATTATAGCTTTCGAG
GAAATCATTGAGCCATACAGACTTCACGAAGATGATAAAGAGCAAGATATCGCAGATAAAATGAAAGAAG
ATGAACCCTGGCGAATAACAGATAATGAATTGGAGCTGTATAAGACCAAGACATACCGGCAGATCAGGTT
AAATGAGTTATTAAAGGAACATTCAAGCACAGCTAACATTATTGTGATGAGTTTACCGGTCGCACGAAAG
GGTGCCGTTTCTAGTGCTCTCTACATGGCATGGTTAGAAGCACTATCTAAGGATCTACCACCAATCCTAC
TAGTTCGTGGGAATCATCAGAGTGTCCTTACCTTCTATTCATAATTAATTAAGTTTAAACCCGCTGATCA
GCCTCGACTGTGCCTTCTAGTTGCCAGCCATCTGTTGTTTGCCCCTCCCCCGTGCCTTCCTTGACCCTGG
AAGGTGCCACTCCCACTGTCCTTTCCTAATAAAATGAGGAAATTGCATCGCATTGTCTGAGTAGGTGTCA
TTCTATTCTGGGGGGTGGGGTGGGGCAGGACAGCAAGGGGGAGGATTGGGAAGACAATAGCAGGCATGCT
GGGGATGCGGTGGGCTCTATGGCTTCTGAGGCGGAAAGAACCAGCTGGGGCTCTAGGGGGTATCCCC
[124 nt withheld, positions 4828-4951]
C
[91 nt withheld, positions 4953-5043]
A
[49 nt withheld, positions 5045-5093]
CCTTTGACGTTGGAGTCCACGTTCTTT
[37 nt withheld, positions 5121-5157]
ACCCTATCTCGGTCTATTCTTTTGATTTATAAGGGATTTTGCCGATTTCGGCCTATTGGTTAAAAAATGA
GCTGATTTAACAAAAATTTAACGCGAATTAATTCTGTGGAATGTGTGTCAGTTAGGGTGTGGAAAGTCCC
CAGGCTCCCCAGCAGGCAGAAGTATGCAAAGCATGCATCTCAATTAGTCAGCAACCAGGTGTGGAAAGTC
CCCAGGCTCCCCAGCAGGCAGAAGTATGCAAAGCATGCATCTCAATTAGTCAGCAACCATAGTCCCGCCC
CTAACTCCGCCCATCCCGCCCCTAACTCCGCCCAGTTCCGCCCATTCTCCGCCCCATGGCTGACTAATTT
TTTTTATTTATGCAGAGGCCGAGGCCGCCTCTGCCTCTGAGCTATTCCAGAAGTAGTGAGGAGGCTTTTT
TGGAGGCCTAGGCTTTTGCAAAAAGCTCCCGGGAGCTTGTATATCCATTTTCGGATCTGATCAAGAGACA
GGATGAGGATCGTTTCGCATGATTGAACAAGATGGATTGCACGCAGGTTCTCCGGCCGCTTGGGTGGAGA
GGCTATTCGGCTATGACTGGGCACAACAGACAATCGGCTGCTCTGATGCCGCCGTGTTCCGGCTGTCAGC
GCAGGGGCGCCCGGTTCTTTTTGTCAAGACCGACCTGTCCGGTGCCCTGAATGAACTGCAGGACGAGGCA
GCGCGGCTATCGTGGCTGGCCACGACGGGCGTTCCTTGCGCAGCTGTGCTCGACGTTGTCACTGAAGCGG
GAAGGGACTGGCTGCTATTGGGCGAAGTGCCGGGGCAGGATCTCCTGTCATCTCACCTTGCTCCTGCCGA
GAAAGTATCCATCATGGCTGATGCAATGCGGCGGCTGCATACGCTTGATCCGGCTACCTGCCCATTCGAC
CACCAAGCGAAACATCGCATCGAGCGAGCACGTACTCGGATGGAAGCCGGTCTTGTCGATCAGGATGATC
TGGACGAAGAGCATCAGGGGCTCGCGCCAGCCGAACTGTTCGCCAGGCTCAAGGCGCGCATGCCCGACGG
CGAGGATCTCGTCGTGACCCATGGCGATGCCTGCTTGCCGAATATCATGGTGGAAAATGGCCGCTTTTCT
GGATTCATCGACTGTGGCCGGCTGGGTGTGGCGGACCGCTATCAGGACATAGCGTTGGCTACCCGTGATA
TTGCTGAAGAGCTTGGCGGCGAATGGGCTGACCGCTTCCTCGTGCTTTACGGTATCGCCGCTCCCGATTC
GCAGCGCATCGCCTTCTATCGCCTTCTTGACGAGTTCTTCTGAGCGGGACTCTGGGGTTCGAAATGACCG
ACCAAGCGACGCCCAACCTGCCATCACGAGATTTCGATTCCACCGCCGCCTTCTATGAAAGGTTGGGCTT
CGGAATCGTTTTCCGGGACGCCGGCTGGATGATCCTCCAGCGCGGGGATCTCATGCTGGAGTTCTTCGCC
CACCCCAACTTGTTTATTGCAGCTTATAATGGTTACAAATAAAGCAATAGCATCACAAATTTCACAAATA
AAGCATTTTTTTCACTGCATTCTAGTTGTGGTTTGTCCAAACTCATCAATGTATCTTATCATGTCTGTAT
ACCGTCGACCTCTAGCTAGAGCTTGGCGTAATCATGGTCATAGCTGTTTCCTGTGTGAAATTGTTATCCG
CTCACAATTCCACACAACATACGAGCCGGAAGCATAAAGTGTAAAGCCTGGGGTGCCTAATGAGTGAGCT
AACTCACATTAATTGCGTTGCGCTCACTGCCCGCTTTCCAGTCGGGAAACCTGTCGTGCCAGCTGCATTA
ATGAATCGGCCAACGCGCGGGGAGAGGCGGTTTGCGTATTGGGCGCTCTTCCGCTTCCTCGCTCACTGAC
TCGCTGCGCTCGGTCGTTCGGCTGCGGCGAGCGGTATCAGCTCACTCAAAGGCGGTAATACGGTTATCCA
CAGAATCAGGGGATAACGCAGGAAAGAACATGTGAGCAAAAGGCCAGCAAAAGGCCAGGAACCGTAAAAA
GGCCGCGTTGCTGGCGTTTTTCCATAGGCTCCGCCCCCCTGACGAGCATCACAAAAATCGACGCTCAAGT
CAGAGGTGGCGAAACCCGACAGGACTATAAAGATACCAGGCGTTTCCCCCTGGAAGCTCCCTCGTGCGCT
CTCCTGTTCCGACCCTGCCGCTTACCGGATACCTGTCCGCCTTTCTCCCTTCGGGAAGCGTGGCGCTTTC
TCATAGCTCACGCTGTAGGTATCTCAGTTCGGTGTAGGTCGTTCGCTCCAAGCTGGGCTGTGTGCACGAA
CCCCCCGTTCAGCCCGACCGCTGCGCCTTATCCGGTAACTATCGTCTTGAGTCCAACCCGGTAAGACACG
ACTTATCGCCACTGGCAGCAGCCACTGGTAACAGGATTAGCAGAGCGAGGTATGTAGGCGGTGCTACAGA
GTTCTTGAAGTGGTGGCCTAACTACGGCTACACTAGAAGAACAGTATTTGGTATCTGCGCTCTGCTGAAG
CCAGTTACCTTCGGAAAAAGAGTTGGTAGCTCTTGATCCGGCAAACAAACCACCGCTGGTAGCGGTTTTT
TTGTTTGCAAGCAGCAGATTACGCGCAGAAAAAAAGGATCTCAAGAAGATCCTTTGATCTTTTCTACGGG
GTCTGACGCTCAGTGGAACGAAAACTCACGTTAAGGGATTTTGGTCATGAGATTATCAAAAAGGATCTTC
ACCTAGATCCTTTTAAATTAAAAATGAAGTTTTAAATCAATCTAAAGTATATATGAGTAAACTTGGTCTG
ACAGTTACCAATGCTTAATCAGTGAGGCACCTATCTCAGCGATCTGTCTATTTCGTTCATCCATAGTTGC
CTGACTCCCCGTCGTGTAGATAACTACGATACGGGAGGGCTTACCATCTGGCCCCAGTGCTGCAATGATA
CCGCGAGACCCACGCTCACCGGCTCCAGATTTATCAGCAATAAACCAGCCAGCCGGAAGGGCCGAGCGCA
GAAGTGGTCCTGCAACTTTATCCGCCTCCATCCAGTCTATTAATTGTTGCCGGGAAGCTAGAGTAAGTAG
TTCGCCAGTTAATAGTTTGCGCAACGTTGTTGCCATTGCTACAGGCATCGTGGTGTCACGCTCGTCGTTT
GGTATGGCTTCATTCAGCTCCGGTTCCCAACGATCAAGGCGAGTTACATGATCCCCCATGTTGTGCAAAA
AAGCGGTTAGCTCCTTCGGTCCTCCGATCGTTGTCAGAAGTAAGTTGGCCGCAGTGTTATCACTCATGGT
TATGGCAGCACTGCATAATTCTCTTACTGTCATGCCATCCGTAAGATGCTTTTCTGTGACTGGTGAGTAC
TCAACCAAGTCATTCTGAGAATAGTGTATGCGGCGACCGAGTTGCTCTTGCCCGGCGTCAATACGGGATA
ATACCGCGCCACATAGCAGAACTTTAAAAGTGCTCATCATTGGAAAACGTTCTTCGGGGCGAAAACTCTC
AAGGATCTTACCGCTGTTGAGATCCAGTTCGATGTAACCCACTCGTGCACCCAACTGATCTTCAGCATCT
TTTACTTTCACCAGCGTTTCTGGGTGAGCAAAAACAGGAAGGCAAAATGCCGCAAAAAAGGGAATAAGGG
CGACACGGAAATGTTGAATACTCATACTCTTCCTTTTTCAATATTATTGAAGCATTTATCAGGGTTATTG
TCTCATGAGCGGATACATATTTGAATGTATTTAGAAAAATAAACAAATAGGGGTTCCGCGCACATTTCCC
CGAAAAGTGCCACCTGACGTCGACGGATCGGGAGATCTCCCGATCCCCTATGGTGCACTCTCAGTACAAT
CTGCTCTGATGCCGCATAGTTAAGCCAGTATCTGCTCCCTGCTTGTGTGTTGGAGGTCGCTGAGTAGTGC
GCGAGCAAAATTTAAGCTACAACAAGGCAAGGCTTGACCGACAATTGCATGAAGAATCTGCTTAGGGTTA
GGCGTTTTGCGCTGCTTCGCGATGTACGGGCCAGATATACGCGTTGACATTGATTATTGACTAGTTATTA
ATAGTAATCAATTACGGGGTCATTAGTTCATAGCCCATATATGGAGTTCCGCGTTACATAACTTACGGTA
AATGGCCCGCCTGGCTGACCGCCCAACGACCCCCGCCCATTGACGTCAATAATGACGTATGTTCCCATAG
TAACGCCAATAGGGACTTTCCATTGACGTCAATGGGTGGAGTATTTACGGTAAACTGCCCACTTGGCAGT
ACATCAAGTGTATCATATGCCAAGTACGCCCCCTATTGACGTCAATGACGGTAAATGGCCCGCCTGGCAT
TATGCCCAGTACATGACCTTATGGGACTTTCCTACTTGGCAGTACATCTACGTATTAGTCATCGCTATTA
CCATGGTGATGCGGTTTTGGCAGTACATCAATGGGCGTGGATAGCGGTTTGACTCACGGGGATTTCCAAG
TCTCCACCCCATTGACGTCAATGGGAGTTTGTTTTGGCACCAAAATCAACGGGACTTTCCAAAATGTCGT
AACAACTCCGCCCCATTGACGCAAATGGGCGGTAGGCGTGTACGGTGGGAGGTCTATATAAGCAGAGCTC
TCTGGCTAACTAGAGAACCCACTGCTTACTGGCTTATCGAAATTAATACGACTCACTATAGGGAGACCCA
AGCTG
