>Addgene plasmid #49064 | pcDNA3.1 Flag YFP hNKCC1 HA-ECL3 (NT933) | addgene partial sequence | sequence record 73519 | EGFP-C
AGGGTGACCTGGAGCCGAGGCCCACGGCTCCTAGCTCCGGCGCGCCAGGCCTCGCCGGAGTCGGCGAAAC
GCCGAGCGCCGCTGCGCTGGCCGCAGCCAGGGTGGAACTGCCCGGAACCGCTGTGCCCTCGGTGCCGGAG
GATGCTGCGCCCGCGAGCCGGGACGGGGGCGGGGTCCGCGATGAGGGACCAGCCGCCGCCGGTGACGGCC
TGGGCAGACCCTTGGGGCCTACCCCGAGCCAGAGCCGTTTCCAGGTGGACCTCGTTTCCGAGAACGCAGG
GCGGGCTGCTGCTGCGGCGGCGGCGGCTGCTGCGGCCGCCGCCGCTGCTGGTGCCGGGGCGGGGGCCAAG
CAGACTCCTGCCGACGGGGAAGCCAGCGGCGAGAGCGAGCCAGCTAAAGGCAGCGAGGAAGCCAAAGGCC
GCTTCCGCGTTAACTTCGTAGATCCTGCTGCCAGCTCGTCCGCAGAAGATAGCCTGTCAGATGCCGCCGG
GGTCGGAGTCGATGGACCCAACGTGAGCTTCCAGAACGGCGGGGACACGGTACTGAGCGAGGGCAGCAGC
CTCCATTCCGGTGGCGGCGGCGGCTCCGGCCACCACCAGCACTACTATTATGATACCCACACCAACACCT
ACTATCTGCGCACCTTCGGCCACAACACAATGGACGCGGTACCCAGGATCGACCACTACCGGCACACAGC
CGCGCAGCTCGGCGAGAAGCTGCTCCGGCCTAGCCTGGCCGAGCTGCATGACGAGCTGGAAAAGGAACCT
TTTGAGGATGGCTTTGCAAATGGGGAAGAAAGCACTCCAACACGTGATGCTGTGGTCACGTACACGGCCG
AAAGTAAAGGAGTCGTGAAGTTTGGCTGGATCA
