>Addgene plasmid #49064 | pcDNA3.1 Flag YFP hNKCC1 HA-ECL3 (NT933) | addgene partial sequence | sequence record 73569 | BGH-rev 5'-TAGAAGGCACAGTCGAGG-3'
ATTATGAATAGAAGGTAAGGACACTCTGATGATTCCCACGAACTAGTAGGATTGGTGGTAGATCCTTAGA
TAGTGCTTCTAACCATGCCATGTAGAGAGCACTAGAAACGGCACCCTTTCGTGCGACCGGTAAACTCATC
ACAATAATGTTAGCTGTGCTTGAATGTTCCTTTAATAACTCATTTAACCTGATCTGCCGGTATGTCTTGG
TCTTATACAGCTCCAATTCATTATCTGTTATTCGCCAGGGTTCATCTTCTTTCATTTTATCTGCGATATC
TTGCTCTTTATCATCTTCGTGAAGTCTGTATGGCTCAATGATTTCCTCGAAAGCTATAATGTTTTCTTTC
TTTGGTTTGGTATTGATGTCTCCTAGAACCATGATGTCAGAAAAATCGATTCTGAACTTGCTCAGTAAAG
TAGCCATCGCTCTCCGGTCATGGTCTATTCTGTTTATCTTTCCACCAATGAATACTCTGATCTTACAGTC
TTTCCATTTTTTCTTGGTCGTCAGAAGGTAAGGTATCAATAAGGTCAGACCTCCGTCATCAAAAAGCCAC
CAGACATCAATAGTATTCTTTCCTTGTTTTTTCTGAAACTGTGTACTAGCTTCAAGAAGCTTTTGGTCAG
CTACATTCAAAGGCACAATAGGGCCTTTGGATTCTTTTTTCAACAGTGGTTGAGTTGCAGTCTTGCCATC
TTCTTCCTCGACTTTATGGGTAATTGGTTTTTCACTGAGGGGTTTCGAAGTATCTAAATCGGACTTTTTA
CTATATTCCACACTTACTACGACATCCTTGGTGCCAGGAGATTTCTCTTGTGATGACAATAATTCTTCTT
GTCCCTGCAGGTGACTAATATCCAGACCTTCTTTTAGGCGAATAACCACTACGCCATATTGTATGTCAAA
AGCATCGTGAAATAAGTTTATGTACATATCCACATCCCTCATATCTGCTTGCAACCAATCTTTCTTAA
