>Addgene plasmid #49064 | pcDNA3.1 Flag YFP hNKCC1 HA-ECL3 (NT933) | addgene partial sequence | sequence record 74208 | hNKCC1-int-F 5'-CGCTGTTGCTGTTGCTATGT-3'
ACATTCCATTCTTATGATAGATGAAATCAATGACATCCGGATTATTGGAGCCATTACAGTCGTGATTCTT
TTAGGTATCTCAGTAGCCGGTATGGAGTGGGAAGCAAAAGCTCAGATTGTTCTTTTGGTGATCCTACTTC
TTGCTATTGGTGATTTCGTCATAGGAACATTTATCCCACTCGAGAGCTACCCTTACGATGTCCCTGACTA
CGCCGGCTACCCATACGACGTGCCAGACTACGCTAAGAAGCCAAAAGGGTTTTTTGGCTATAAATCTGAA
ATCTTTAATGAGAACTTTGGCCCCGATTTTCGAGAAGAAGAAACTTTCTTTTCTGTATTTGCCATCTTTT
TTCCTGCTGCAACTGGAATTCTGGCTGGCGCAAATATCTCAGGTGATCTTGCAGATCCTCAGTCAGCCAT
ACCCAAAGGAACACTCCTAGCCATTTTAATTACTACATTGGTTTATGTAGGAATTGCCGTGTCTGTAGGT
TCTTGTGTCGTACGCGATGCCACTGGTAATGTTAATGACACTATCGTAACAGAGCTAACAAACTGTACTA
GCGCAGCCTGCAAATTAAACTTTGATTTTTCATCTTGTGAATCCAGTCCTTGTAGCTACGGCCTAATGAA
CAACTTTCAGGTAATGAGTATGGTGTCAGGATTTACACCACTAATTTCCGCGGGCATATTCTCTGCCACT
CTTTCTAGCGCATTAGCATCCCTAGTGAGTGCTCCCAAGATATTTCAGGCCCTATGTAAAGACAACATCT
ACCCCGCTTTCCAGATGTTTGCTAAAGGTTATGGGAAAAATAATGAGCCATTACGTGGCTACATCTTAAC
ATTCTTAATTGCACTTGGATTCATCTTAATTGCCGAACTGAATGTTATTGCACCAATTATCTCAAACTTC
TTCCTTGCCAGCTATGCCCTCATCAATTTTTCAGTATTCCATGCTTCACTGG
